>Addgene plasmid #126745 | pK_P-GAP-LM_lacO-cP-AOX1-sAR | addgene full sequence | sequence record 246582 | Addgene NGS Result
ATTATTGAAGCATTTATCAGGGTTATTGTCTCATGAGCGGATACATATTTGAATGTATTTAGAAAAATAA
ACAAATAGGGGTTCCGCGCACATTTCCCCGAAAAGTGCCACCTGACGTCTAAGAAACCATTATTATCATG
ACATTAACCTATAAAAATAGGCGTATCACGAGGCCCTTTCGTCTTCAAGAATTAATTCTCATGTTTGACA
GCTTATCATCGATAAGCTGACTCATGTTGGTATTGTGAAATAGACGCAGATCGGGAACACTGAAAAATAA
CAGTTATTATTCGGAGCTCTGTGTGGAATTGTGAGCGGATAACAATTTCACACACTAACCCCTACTTGAC
AGCAATATATAAACAGAAGGAAGCTGCCCTGTCTTAAACCTTTTTTTTTATCATCATTATTAGCTTACTT
TCATAATTGCGACTGGTTCCAATTGACAAGCTTTTGATTTTAACGACTTTTAACGACAACTTGAGAAGAT
CAAAAAACAACTAATTATTCGAAATGACTGTTGACGCTTTGACTCAGCCACACCACTTGTTGTCCTTGGC
CTGGAACGATACTCAACAGCACGGTTCCTGGTTTGCCCCTCTTGTCACTACCTCCGCCGGTTTGTTGTGT
TTGTTGTTGTACCTTTGTTCCTCCGGTAGAAGATCCGACTTGCCTGTCTTCAATCCTAAGACCTGGTGGG
AGTTGACCACTATGAGAGCTAAGCGTGATTTCGATGCTAACGCCCCATCCTGGATTGAGTCCTGGTTCTC
CCAGAACGACAAGCCAATCAGATTTATTGTTGACTCTGGTTACTGCACCATCTTGCCTTCCTCTATGGCT
GACGAGTTCCGTAAGATGAAGGAGTTGTGCATGTACAAGTTCTTGGGTACTGACTTCCACTCCCACCTTC
CAGGTTTTGATGGATTTAAAGAGGTCACCAGAGACGCCCATTTGATCACCAAGGTTGTCATGAACCAGTT
CCAGACCCAGGCCCCAAAGTATGTCAAGCCATTGGCCAACGAGGCCTCCGGAATTATCACCGACATCTTC
GGTGACTCTAACGAGTGGCATACCGTCCCAGTCTACAACCAGTGCTTGGACTTGGTCACTCGTACCGTCA
CCTTCATTATGGTCGGATCTAAGTTGGCTCACAACGAAGAGTGGTTGGACATCGCCAAGCATCACGCCGT
TACCATGGCTATCCAGGCCAGACAGTTGCGTTTGTGGCCAGTCATTTTGCGTCCATTGGTTCACTGGCTT
GAACCTCAAGGAGCCAAGTTGAGAGCTCAAGTTAGAAGAGCTAGACAATTGTTGGATCCAATTATTCAAG
AACGTAGAGCTGAGCGTGATGCTTGCAGAGCTAAGGGTATTGAGCCACCTAGATACGTCGATTCCATTCA
GTGGTTCGAGGACACTGCCAAGGGAAAATGGTACGACGCTGCTGGAGCTCAATTGGCTATGGATTTCGCC
GGAATCTACGGTACCTCTGACTTGTTGATCGGTGGATTGGTTGATATCGTTCGTCACCCTCACTTGTTGG
AGCCATTGCGTGACGAGATCCGTACCGTTATTGGTCAGGGTGGTTGGACCCCAGCCTCTTTGTACAAGTT
GAAGTTGCTTGACTCCTGTCTTAAGGAGTCTCAGCGTGTTAAGCCAGTCGAGTGTGCCACCATGAGATCT
TACGCTTTGCAGGACGTCACCTTCTCCAACGGTACCTTCATCCCTAAGGGAGAATTGGTCGCCGTTGCCG
CCGACAGAATGTCCAATCCTGAGGTCTGGCCAGAACCAGCCAAGTACGACCCTTACCGTTACATGAGATT
GCGTGAGGACCCAGCTAAGGCCTTCTCTGCCCAGTTGGAGAACACCAACGGTGACCATATCGGTTTCGGT
TGGCATCCTAGAGCTTGTCCTGGTCGTTTCTTCGCCTCTAAGGAGATCAAAATGATGCTTGCCTATTTGT
TGATTAGATACGACTGGAAGGTCGTCCCAGACGAACCATTGCAGTACTACAGACACTCCTTTTCCGTCCG
TATCCATCCTACCACCAAGTTGATGATGCGTCGTCGTGACGAGGACATTAGATTGCCAGGTTCTTTGCAT
CATCATCATCATCATTGAGTTTGTAGCCTTAGACATGACTGTTCCTCAGTTCAAGTTGGGCACTTACGAG
AAGACCGGTCTTGCTAGATTCTAATCAAGAGGATGTCAGAATGCCATTTGCCTGAGAGATGCAGGCTTCA
TTTTTGATACTTTTTTATTTGTAACCTATATAGTATAGGATTTTTTTTGTCATTTTGTTTCTTCTCGTAC
GAGCTTGCTCCTGATCAGCCTATCTCGCAGCTGATGAATATCTTGTGGTAGGGGTTTGGGAAAATCATTC
GAGTTTGATGTTTTTCTTGGTATTTCCCACTCCTCTTCAGAGTACAGAAGATTAAGTGAGAAGATCTTGT
GTGGAATTGTGAGCGGATAACAATTTCACACACTAACCCCTACTTGACAGCAATATATAAACAGAAGGAA
GCTGCCCTGTCTTAAACCTTTTTTTTTATCATCATTATTAGCTTACTTTCATAATTGCGACTGGTTCCAA
TTGACAAGCTTTTGATTTTAACGACTTTTAACGACAACTTGAGAAGATCAAAAAACAACTAATTATTCGA
AATGGCTCAACTCGACACTCTCGACCTGGTGGTCCTGGTGGTGCTTTTGGTGGGTAGCGCCGCCTACTTC
ACCAAGGGCACCTACTGGGCCGTTCCCAAGGACCCGTATGCCGCCTCCGGTCCCGCCATGAATGGTGGCG
CCAAGGCGGGCAAATCCAGGGACATCATTGAGAAAATGGAAGAGACTGGCAAGAACTGTGTGATTTTCTA
CGGCTCGCAGACCGGTACCGCCGAGGATTATGCGTCGCGCCTGGCCAAGGAAGGCTCCCAGCGTTTCGGC
CTCAAGACCATGGTCGCAGATCTGGAAGACTACGATTATGAGAACCTGGACAAGTTCCCCGAGGACAAGG
TTGCCTTCTTCGTCATGGCCACCTATGGTGAGGGTGAACCCACCGACAACGCCGTCGAGTTCTACCAGTT
CATCTCGGGTGAGGACGTCGCGTTCGAGAGCGGCGCCTCTGCCGACGACAAGCCCCTGTCCTCCCTCAAG
TATGTCACTTTCGGTCTCGGTAACAACACCTATGAGCACTATCAGGCTATGGTTCGCAATCTGGATGCCG
CTCTCACCAAGCTGGGTGCGCAGCGCATTGGAGATGCTGGTGAAGGTGATGACGGCGCTGGCACCATGGA
AGAAGATTTCCTGGCCTGGAAAGAGCCCATGTGGACTGCCCTGTCCGAGGCCATGAACCTTCAGGAGCGC
GAAGCCGTCTATGAGCCGGTGTTCTCGGTCACGGAAGATGAATCCCTGTCCCCCGAAGACGAAGCCGTCT
ACCTCGGTGAGCCGACCAAGGGTCACCGTGACGGCACCCCCAGTGGCCCGTATTCCGCTCACAACCCCTT
CATCGCCCCCATCGTCGAGTCTCGTGAACTGTTCAACGTCAAGGACCGTAATTGTCTGCACATGGAGATC
AGCATCGCTGGTAGCAACCTTTCTTACCAGACTGGTGATCACATCGCGATTTGGCCCACGAACGCTGGTG
CCGAGGTGGACCGGTTCCTCCAGGTGTTTGGTCTTGAGAACAAGCGTCATTCCGTCATCAACATCAAGGG
TATCGATGTGACCGCCAAGGTTCCCATTCCGACTCCCACCACGTATGATGCTGCTGTTCGCTACTATATG
GAAATTGCTGCGCCCGTCTCCCGTCAGTTTGTGGCTACCCTGGCTGCGTTTGCTCCCGATGAGGAGACTA
AGGCGGAAATCGTGCGTTTGGGTAGCGACAAGGACTACTTCCACGAGAAAATCAGCAACCAGTGCTTCAC
CATCGCTCAGGCTCTTCAGAGTGTCACCTCCAAGCCCTTCTCGGCTGTCCCGTTCTCTCTGCTTATCGAG
GGTCTCAATAAGCTCCAGCCCCGTTACTACTCCATCTCTTCCTCCTCCATGGTCCAGAAGGATAAGATCA
GCATTACTGCCGTCGTGGAATCCACTCGCTTGCCTGGTGCCGCCCACCTTGTCAAGGGTGTCACGACCAA
CTATCTCCTTGCCCTGAAGCAAAAGCAGAATGGGGATCCGTCTCCCGACCCTCACGGCTTAACTTATACT
ATCACTGGGCCCCGTAACAAGTACGACGGAATCCACGTTCCCGTTCACGTCCGCCACTCCAATTTCAAGC
TCCCCTCTGATCCCTCTCGGCCCATTATCATGGTTGGCCCTGGTACCGGTGTGGCTCCCTTCCGTGGATT
CATCCAGGAGCGTGCCGCCTTGGCCGCCAAGGGTGAGAACGTCGGTCCCACCGTGTTGTTCTTTGGATGC
CGCAGGCGCGATGAGGACTTTATGTACGCAGATGAATTCAAGACCTACCAGGAACAGCTTGGGGACAAGC
TTCAGATCATTACTGCGTTTTCTCGTGAAACTTCCCAGAAGGTGTATGTTCAGCACAGACTGCGTGAACA
CTCCGATCTGGTGAGCAGCCTCCTGAAGCAGAAGGCTAACTTTTACGTCTGCGGTGACGCCGCCAACATG
GCGCGTGAAGTCAACCTTGTGCTTGGCCAGATCATCGCGCAACAGCGGGGTCTCCCGGCTGAACGGGCCG
AGGAAATGGTGAAGCACATGCGCAGCAGCGGCAGCTACCAGGAGGACGTGTGGTCACATCATCATCATCA
TCATTGAGTTTGTAGCCTTAGACATGACTGTTCCTCAGTTCAAGTTGGGCACTTACGAGAAGACCGGTCT
TGCTAGATTCTAATCAAGAGGATGTCAGAATGCCATTTGCCTGAGAGATGCAGGCTTCATTTTTGATACT
TTTTTATTTGTAACCTATATAGTATAGGATTTTTTTTGTCATTTTGTTTCTTCTCGTACGAGCTTGCTCC
TGATCAGCCTATCTCGCAGCTGATGAATATCTTGTGGTAGGGGTTTGGGAAAATCATTCGAGTTTGATGT
TTTTCTTGGTATTTCCCACTCCTCTTCAGAGTACAGAAGATTAAGTGAGATTTTTGTAGAAATGTCTTGG
TGTCCTCGTCCAATCAGGTAGCCATCTCTGAAATATCTGGCTCCGTTGCAACTCCGAACGACCTGCTGGC
AACGTAAAATTCTCCGGGGTAAAACTTAAATGTGGAGTAATGGAACCAGAAACGTCTCTTCCCTTCTCTC
TCCTTCCACCGCCCGTTACCGTCCCTAGGAAATTTTACTCTGCTGGAGAGCTTCTTCTACGGCCCCCTTG
CAGCAATGCTCTTCCCAGCATTACGTTGCGGGTAAAACGGAGGTCGTGTACCCGACCTAGCAGCCCAGGG
ATGGAAAAGTCCCGGCCGTCGCTGGCAATAATAGCGGGCGGACGCATGTCATGAGATTATTGGAAACCAC
CAGAATCGAATATAAAAGGCGAACACCTTTCCCAATTTTGGTTTCTCCTGACCCAAAGACTTTAAATTTA
ATTTATTTGTCCCTATTTCAATCAATTGAACAACTATGGATCCACCATGGGTGTTAAGCCAGTTACTTTG
TATGACGTTGCTGAATACGCTGGAGTTTCCTACCAAACTGTCTCTAGAGTTGTTAATCAAGCTTCTCATG
TCTCCGCTAAGACTAGAGAGAAGGTTGAGGCTGCTATGGCTGAATTGAACTATATTCCAAATAGAGTTGC
TCAGCAGTTGGCTGGAAAGCAATCTTTGTTGATTGGAGTCGCTACTTCTTCTTTGGCTTTGCATGCTCCA
TCTCAGATTGTTGCTGCTATTAAGTCCAGAGCTGACCAGTTGGGAGCTTCTGTTGTTGTTTCTATGGTTG
AGAGATCTGGAGTTGAGGCTTGCAAGGCTGCTGTTCATAACTTGTTGGCTCAGAGAGTTTCTGGATTGAT
TATTAATTACCCATTGGACGATCAAGACGCTATTGCCGTTGAGGCCGCTTGTACCAACGTCCCAGCTTTG
TTCTTGGACGTTTCCGATCAAACTCCAATTAATTCTATTATTTTTTCTCACGAGGATGGAACTAGATTGG
GAGTTGAACACTTGGTTGCTTTGGGACATCAACAGATTGCTTTGTTGGCTGGACCATTGTCTTCCGTTTC
TGCTAGATTGAGATTGGCCGGATGGCACAAGTACTTGACCAGAAACCAGATTCAACCAATTGCTGAGAGA
GAGGGAGATTGGTCTGCTATGTCTGGATTCCAGCAGACTATGCAGATGTTGAACGAAGGAATTGTCCCAA
CCGCTATGTTGGTCGCTAATGACCAAATGGCTTTGGGAGCTATGAGAGCTATTACTGAATCTGGATTGAG
AGTCGGAGCTGACATTTCTGTTGTTGGATATGATGACACTGAGGATTCTTCTTGCTACATTCCACCATTG
ACTACTATTAAGCAAGACTTCAGATTGTTGGGACAGACTTCTGTTGATAGATTGTTGCAGTTGTCCCAAG
GACAAGCTGTTAAAGGAAACCAATTGTTGCCAGTTTCTTTGGTTAAGAGAAAGACTACTTTGGCTCCAAA
CACTCAGACTGCTTCCCCAAGAGCTTTGGCTGACTCTTTGATGCAATTGGCTAGACAAGTCTCTAGATTG
GAGTCTGGACAAGGTGGCGGCGGCTCTGTTAACAACTCCATGAAGGATTTCTTAGGCAAGAAAACGGTGG
ATGGAGCTGATAGTCTCAATTTGGCCGTGAATCTGCAACAACAGCAGAGTTCAAACACAATTGCCAATCA
ATCGCTTTCCTCAATTGGATTGGAAAGTTTTGGTTACGGCTCTGGTATCAAAAACGAGTTTAACTTCCAA
GACTTGATAGGTTCAAACTCTGGCAGTTCAGATCCGACATTTTCAGTAGACGCTGACGAGGCCCAAAAAC
TCGACATTTCCAACAAGAACAGTCGTAAGAGACAGAAACTAGGTTTGCTGCCGGTCAGCAATGCAACTTC
CCATTTGAACGGTTTCAATGGAATGTCCAATGGAAAGTCACACTCTTTCTCTTCACCGTCTGGGACTAAT
GACGATGAACTAAGTGGCTTGATGTTCAACTCACCAAGCTTCAACCCCCTCACAGTTAACGATTCTACCA
ACAACAGCAACCACAATATAGGTTTGTCTCCGATGTCATGCTTATTTTCTACAGTTCAAGAAGCATCTCA
AAAAAAGCATGGAAATTCCAGTAGACACTTTTCATACCCATCTGGGCCGGAGGACCTTTGGTTCAATGAG
TTCCAAAAACAGGCCCTCACAGCCAATGGAGAAAATGCTGTCCAACAGGGAGATGATGCTTCTAAGAACA
ACACAGCCATTCCTAAGGACCAGTCTTCGAACTCATCGATTTTCAGTTCACGTTCTAGTGCAGCTTCTAG
CAACTCAGGAGACGATATTGGAAGGATGGGCCCATTCTCCAAAGGACCAGAGATTGAGTTCAACTACGAT
TCTTTTTTGGAATCGTTGAAGGCAGAGTCACCCTCTTCTTCAAAGTACAATCTGCCGGAAACTTTGAAAG
AGTACATGACCCTTAGTTCGTCTCATCTGAATAGTCAACACTCCGACACTTTGGCAAATGGCACTAACGG
TAACTATTCTAGCACCGTTTCCAACAACTTGAGCTTAAGTTTGAACTCCTTCTCTTTCTCTGACAAGTTC
TCATTGAGTCCACCAACAATCACTGACGCCGAAAAGTTTTCATTGATGAGAAACTTCATTGACAACATCT
CGCCATGGTTTGACACTTTTGACAATACCAAACAGTTTGGAACAAAAATTCCAGTTCTGGCCAAAAAATG
TTCTTCATTGTACTATGCCATTCTGGCTATATCTTCTCGTCAAAGAGAAAGGATAAAGAAAGAGCACAAT
GAAAAAACATTGCAATGCTACCAATACTCACTACAACAGCTCATCCCTACTGTTCAAAGCTCAAATAATA
TTGAGTACATTATCACATGTATTCTCCTGAGTGTGTTCCACATCATGTCTAGTGAACCTTCAACCCAGAG
GGACATCATTGTGTCATTGGCAAAATACATTCAAGCATGCAACATAAACGGATTTACATCTAATGACAAA
CTGGAAAAGAGTATTTTCTGGAACTATGTCAATTTGGATTTGGCTACTTGTGCAATCGGTGAAGAGTCAA
TGGTCATTCCTTTTAGCTACTGGGTTAAAGAGACAACTGACTACAAGACCATTCAAGATGTGAAGCCATT
TTTCACCAAGAAGACTAGCACGACAACTGACGATGACTTGGACGATATGTATGCCATCTACATGCTGTAC
ATTAGTGGTAGAATCATTAACCTGTTGAACTGCAGAGATGCGAAGCTCAATTTTGAGCCCAAGTGGGAGT
TTTTGTGGAATGAACTCAATGAATGGGAATTGAACAAACCCTTGACCTTTCAAAGTATTGTTCAGTTCAA
GGCCAATGACGAATCGCAGGGCGGATCAACTTTTCCAACTGTTCTATTCTCCAACTCTCGAAGCTGTTAC
AGTAACCAGCTGTATCATATGAGCTACATCATCTTAGTGCAGAATAAACCACGATTATACAAAATCCCCT
TTACTACAGTTTCTGCTTCAATGTCATCTCCATCGGACAACAAAGCTGGGATGTCTGCTTCCAGCACACC
TGCTTCAGACCACCACGCTTCTGGTGATCATTTGTCTCCAAGAAGTGTAGAGCCCTCTCTTTCGACAACG
TTGAGCCCTCCGCCTAATGCAAACGGTGCAGGTAACAAGTTCCGCTCTACGCTCTGGCATGCCAAGCAGA
TCTGTGGGATTTCTATCAACAACAACCACAACAGCAATCTAGCAGCCAAAGTGAACTCATTGCAACCATT
GTGGCACGCTGGAAAGCTAATTAGTTCCAAGTCTGAACATACACAGTTGCTGAAACTGTTGAACAACCTT
GAGTGTGCAACAGGCTGGCCTATGAACTGGAAGGGCAAGGAGTTAATTGACTACTGGAATGTTGAAGAAT
AACTCGAGCCGCGGCGGCCGCCAGCTTTCTAGAACAAAAACTCATCTCAGAAGAGGATCTGAATAGCGCC
GTCGACCATCATCATCATCATCATTGAGTTTGTAGCCTTAGACATGACTGTTCCTCAGTTCAAGTTGGGC
ACTTACGAGAAGACCGGTCTTGCTAGATTCTAATCAAGAGGATGTCAGAATGCCATTTGCCTGAGAGATG
CAGGCTTCATTTTTGATACTTTTTTATTTGTAACCTATATAGTATAGGATTTTTTTTGTCATTTTGTTTC
TTCTCGTACGAGCTTGCTCCTGATCAGCCTATCTCGCAGCTGATGAATATCTTGTGGTAGGGGTTTGGGA
AAATCATTCGAGTTTGATGTTTTTCTTGGTATTTCCCACTCCTCTTCAGAGTACAGAAGATTAAGTGAGA
ACTAGTAGTTCGTTTGTGCAAGCTTATCGATAAGCTTTAATGCGGTAGTTTATCACAGTTAAATTGCTAA
CGCAGTCAGGCACCGTGTATGAAATCTAACAATGCGCTCATCGTCATCCTCGGCACCGTCACCCTGGATG
CTGTAGGCATAGGCTTGGTTATGCCGGTACTGCCGGGCCTCTTGCGGGATATCGTCCATTCCGACAGCAT
CGCCAGTCACTATGGCGTGCTGCTAGCGCTATATGCGTTGATGCAATTTCTATGCGCACCCGTTCTCGGA
GCACTGTCCGACCGCTTTGGCCGCCGCCCAGTCCTGCTCGCTTCGCTACTTGGAGCCACTATCGACTACG
CGATCATGGCGACCACACCCGTCCTGTGGATCTATCGAATCTAAATGTAAGTTAAAATCTCTAAATAATT
AAATAAGTCCCAGTTTCTCCATACGAACCTTAACAGCATTGCGGTGAGCATCTAGACCTTCAACAGCAGC
CAGATCCATCACTGCTTGGCCAATATGTTTCAGTCCCTCAGGAGTTACGTCTTGTGAAGTGATGAACTTC
TGGAAGGTTGCAGTGTTAACTCCGCTGTATTGACGGGCATATCCGTACGTTGGCAAAGTGTGGTTGGTAC
CGGAGGAGTAATCTCCACAACTCTCTGGAGAGTAGGCACCAACAAACACAGATCCAGCGTGTTGTACTTG
ATCAACATAAGAAGAAGCATTCTCGATTTGCAGGATCAAGTGTTCAGGAGCGTACTGATTGGACATTTCC
AAAGCCTGCTCGTAGGTTGCAACCGATAGGGTTGTAGAGTGTGCAATACACTTGCGTACAATTTCAACCC
TTGGCAACTGCACAGCTTGGTTGTGAACAGCATCTTCAATTCTGGCAAGCTCCTTGTCTGTCATATCGAC
AGCCAACAGAATCACCTGGGAATCAATACCATGTTCAGCTTGAGACAGAAGGTCTGAGGCAACGAAATCT
GGATCAGCGTATTTATCAGCAATAACTAGAACTTCAGAAGGCCCAGCAGGCATGTCAATACTACACAGGG
CTGATGTGTCATTTTGAACCATCATCTTGGCAGCAGTAACGAACTGGTTTCCTGGACCAAATATTTTGTC
ACACTTAGGAACAGTTTCTGTTCCGTAAGCCATAGCAGCTACTGCCTGGGCGCCTCCTGCTAGCACGATA
CACTTAGCACCAACCTTGTGGGCAACGTAGATGACTTCTGGGGTAAGGGTACCATCCTTCTTAGGTGGAG
ATGCAAAAACAATTTCTTTGCAACCAGCAACTTTGGCAGGAACACCCAGCATCAGGGAAGTGGAAGGCAG
AATTGCGGTTCCACCAGGAATATAGAGGCCAACTTTCTCAATAGGTCTTGCAAAACGAGAGCAGACTACA
CCAGGGCAAGTCTCAACTTGCAACGTCTCCGTTAGTTGAGCTTCATGGAATTTCCTGACGTTATCTATAG
AGAGATCAATGGCTCTCTTAACGTTATCTGGCAATTGCATAAGTTCCTCTGGGAAAGGAGCTTCTAACAC
AGGTGTCTTCAAAGCGACTCCATCAAACTTGGCAGTTAGTTCTAAAAGGGCTTTGTCACCATTTTGACGA
ACATTGTCGACAATTGGTTTGACTAATTCCATAATCTGTTCCGTTTTCTGGATAGGACGACGAAGGGCAT
CTTCAATTTCTTGTGAGGAGGCCTTAGAAACGTCAATTTTGCACAATTCAATACGACCTTCAGAAGGGAC
TTCTTTAGGTTTGGATTCTTCTTTAGGTTGTTCCTTGGTGTATCCTGGCTTGGCATCTCCTTTCCTTCTA
GTGACCTTTAGGGACTTCATATCCAGGTTTCTCTCCACCTCGTCCAACGTCACACCGTACTTGGCACATC
TAACTAATGCAAAATAAAATAAGTCAGCACATTCCCAGGCTATATCTTCCTTGGATTTAGCTTCTGCAAG
TTCATCAGCTTCCTCCCTAATTTTAGCGTTCAACAAAACTTCGTCGTCAAATAACCGTTTGGTATAAGAA
CCTTCTGGAGCATTGCTCTTACGATCCCACAAGGTGGCTTCCATGGCTCTAAGACCCTTTGATTGGCCAA
AACAGGAAGTGCGTTCCAAGTGACAGAAACCAACACCTGTTTGTTCAACCACAAATTTCAAGCAGTCTCC
ATCACAATCCAATTCGATACCCAGCAACTTTTGAGTTGCTCCAGATGTAGCACCTTTATACCACAAACCG
TGACGACGAGATTGGTAGACTCCAGTTTGTGTCCTTATAGCCTCCGGAATAGACTTTTTGGACGAGTACA
CCAGGCCCAACGAGTAATTAGAAGAGTCAGCCACCAAAGTAGTGAATAGACCATCGGGGCGGTCAGTAGT
CAAAGACGCCAACAAAATTTCACTGACAGGGAACTTTTTGACATCTTCAGAAAGTTCGTATTCAGTAGTC
AATTGCCGAGCATCAATAATGGGGATTATACCAGAAGCAACAGTGGAAGTCACATCTACCAACTTTGCGG
TCTCAGAAAAAGCATAAACAGTTCTACTACCGCCATTAGTGAAACTTTTCAAATCGCCCAGTGGAGAAGA
AAAAGGCACAGCGATACTAGCATTAGCGGGCAAGGATGCAACTTTATCAACCAGGGTCCTATAGATAACC
CTAGCGCCTGGGATCATCCTTTGGACAACTCTTTCTGCCAAATCTAGGTCCAAAATCACTTCATTGATAC
CATTATTGTACAACTTGAGCAAGTTGTCGATCAGCTCCTCAAATTGGTCCTCTGTAACGGATGACTCAAC
TTGCACATTAACTTGAAGCTCAGTCGATTGAGTGAACTTGATCAGGTTGTGCAGCTGGTCAGCAGCATAG
GGAAACACGGCTTTTCCTACCAAACTCAAGGAATTATCAAACTCTGCAACACTTGCGTATGCAGGTAGCA
AGGGAAATGTCATACTTGAAGTCGGACAGTGAGTGTAGTCTTGAGAAATTCTGAAGCCGTATTTTTATTA
TCAGTGAGTCAGTCATCAGGAGATCCTCTACGCCGGACGCATCGTGGCCGACCTGCAGGGGGGGGGGGGC
GCTGAGGTCTGCCTCGTGAAGAAGGTGTTGCTGACTCATACCAGGCCTGAATCGCCCCATCATCCAGCCA
GAAAGTGAGGGAGCCACGGTTGATGAGAGCTTTGTTGTAGGTGGACCAGTTGGTGATTTTGAACTTTTGC
TTTGCCACGGAACGGTCTGCGTTGTCGGGAAGATGCGTGATCTGATCCTTCAACTCAGCAAAAGTTCGAT
TTATTCAACAAAGCCGCCGTCCCGTCAAGTCAGCGTAATGCTCTGCCAGTGTTACAACCAATTAACCAAT
TCTGATTAGAAAAACTCATCGAGCATCAAATGAAACTGCAATTTATTCATATCAGGATTATCAATACCAT
ATTTTTGAAAAAGCCGTTTCTGTAATGAAGGAGAAAACTCACCGAGGCAGTTCCATAGGATGGCAAGATC
CTGGTATCGGTCTGCGATTCCGACTCGTCCAACATCAATACAACCTATTAATTTCCCCTCGTCAAAAATA
AGGTTATCAAGTGAGAAATCACCATGAGTGACGACTGAATCCGGTGAGAATGGCAAAAGCTTATGCATTT
CTTTCCAGACTTGTTCAACAGGCCAGCCATTACGCTCGTCATCAAAATCACTCGCATCAACCAAACCGTT
ATTCATTCGTGATTGCGCCTGAGCGAGACGAAATACGCGATCGCTGTTAAAAGGACAATTACAAACAGGA
ATCGAATGCAACCGGCGCAGGAACACTGCCAGCGCATCAACAATATTTTCACCTGAATCAGGATATTCTT
CTAATACCTGGAATGCTGTTTTCCCGGGGATCGCAGTGGTGAGTAACCATGCATCATCAGGAGTACGGAT
AAAATGCTTGATGGTCGGAAGAGGCATAAATTCCGTCAGCCAGTTTAGTCTGACCATCTCATCTGTAACA
TCATTGGCAACGCTACCTTTGCCATGTTTCAGAAACAACTCTGGCGCATCGGGCTTCCCATACAATCGAT
AGATTGTCGCACCTGATTGCCCGACATTATCGCGAGCCCATTTATACCCATATAAATCAGCATCCATGTT
GGAATTTAATCGCGGCCTCGAGCAAGACGTTTCCCGTTGAATATGGCTCATAACACCCCTTGTATTACTG
TTTATGTAAGCAGACAGTTTTATTGTTCATGATGATATATTTTTATCTTGTGCAATGTAACATCAGAGAT
TTTGAGACACAACGTGGCTTTCCCCCCCCCCCCTGCAGGTCGGCATCACCGGCGCCACAGGTGCGGTTGC
TGGCGCCTATATCGCCGACATCACCGATGGGGAAGATCGGGCTCGCCACTTCGGGCTCATGAGCGCTTGT
TTCGGCGTGGGTATGGTGGCAGGCCCCGTGGCCGGGGGACTGTTGGGCGCCATCTCCTTGCATGCACCAT
TCCTTGCGGCGGCGGTGCTCAACGGCCTCAACCTACTACTGGGCTGCTTCCTAATGCAGGAGTCGCATAA
GGGAGAGCGTCGAGTATCTATGATTGGAAGTATGGGAATGGTGATACCCGCATTCTTCAGTGTCTTGAGG
TCTCCTATCAGATTATGCCCAACTAAAGCAACCGGAGGAGGAGATTTCATGGTAAATTTCTCTGACTTTT
GGTCATCAGTAGACTCGAACTGTGAGACTATCTCGGTTATGACAGCAGAAATGTCCTTCTTGGAGACAGT
AAATGAAGTCCCACCAATAAAGAAATCCTTGTTATCAGGAACAAACTTCTTGTTTCGAACTTTTTCGGTG
CCTTGAACTATAAAATGTAGAGTGGATATGTCGGGTAGGAATGGAGCGGGCAAATGCTTACCTTCTGGAC
CTTCAAGAGGTATGTAGGGTTTGTAGATACTGATGCCAACTTCAGTGACAACGTTGCTATTTCGTTCAAA
CCATTCCGAATCCAGAGAAATCAAAGTTGTTTGTCTACTATTGATCCAAGCCAGTGCGGTCTTGAAACTG
ACAATAGTGTGCTCGTGTTTTGAGGTCATCTTTGTATGAATAAATCTAGTCTTTGATCTAAATAATCTTG
ACGAGCCAGACGATAATACCAATCTAAACTCTTTAAACGTTAAAGGACAAGTATGTCTGCCTGTATTAAA
CCCCAAATCAGCTCGTAGTCTGATCCTCATCAACTTGAGGGGCACTATCTTGTTTTAGAGAAATTTGCGG
AGATGCGATATCGAGAAAAAGGTACGCTGATTTTAAACGTGAAATTTATCTCAAGATCTGCTGCCTCGCG
CGTTTCGGTGATGACGGTGAAAACCTCTGACACATGCAGCTCCCGGAGACGGTCACAGCTTGTCTGTAAG
CGGATGCCGGGAGCAGACAAGCCCGTCAGGGCGCGTCAGCGGGTGTTGGCGGGTGTCGGGGCGCAGCCAT
GACCCAGTCACGTAGCGATAGCGGAGTGTATACTGGCTTAACTATGCGGCATCAGAGCAGATTGTACTGA
GAGTGCACCATATGCGGTGTGAAATACCGCACAGATGCGTAAGGAGAAAATACCGCATCAGGCGCTCTTC
CGCTTCCTCGCTCACTGACTCGCTGCGCTCGGTCGTTCGGCTGCGGCGAGCGGTATCAGCTCACTCAAAG
GCGGTAATACGGTTATCCACAGAATCAGGGGATAACGCAGGAAAGAACATGTGAGCAAAAGGCCAGCAAA
AGGCCAGGAACCGTAAAAAGGCCGCGTTGCTGGCGTTTTTCCATAGGCTCCGCCCCCCTGACGAGCATCA
CAAAAATCGACGCTCAAGTCAGAGGTGGCGAAACCCGACAGGACTATAAAGATACCAGGCGTTTCCCCCT
GGAAGCTCCCTCGTGCGCTCTCCTGTTCCGACCCTGCCGCTTACCGGATACCTGTCCGCCTTTCTCCCTT
CGGGAAGCGTGGCGCTTTCTCATAGCTCACGCTGTAGGTATCTCAGTTCGGTGTAGGTCGTTCGCTCCAA
GCTGGGCTGTGTGCACGAACCCCCCGTTCAGCCCGACCGCTGCGCCTTATCCGGTAACTATCGTCTTGAG
TCCAACCCGGTAAGACACGACTTATCGCCACTGGCAGCAGCCACTGGTAACAGGATTAGCAGAGCGAGGT
ATGTAGGCGGTGCTACAGAGTTCTTGAAGTGGTGGCCTAACTACGGCTACACTAGAAGGACAGTATTTGG
TATCTGCGCTCTGCTGAAGCCAGTTACCTTCGGAAAAAGAGTTGGTAGCTCTTGATCCGGCAAACAAACC
ACCGCTGGTAGCGGTGGTTTTTTTGTTTGCAAGCAGCAGATTACGCGCAGAAAAAAAGGATCTCAAGAAG
ATCCTTTGATCTTTTCTACGGGGTCTGACGCTCAGTGGAACGAAAACTCACGTTAAGGGATTTTGGTCAT
GAGATTATCAAAAAGGATCTTCACCTAGATCCTTTTAAATTAAAAATGAAGTTTTAAATCAATCTAAAGT
ATATATGAGTAAACTTGGTCTGACAGTTACCAATGCTTAATCAGTGAGGCACCTATCTCAGCGATCTGTC
TATTTCGTTCATCCATAGTTGCCTGACTCCCCGTCGTGTAGATAACTACGATACGGGAGGGCTTACCATC
TGGCCCCAGTGCTGCAATGATACCGCGAGACCCACGCTCACCGGCTCCAGATTTATCAGCAATAAACCAG
CCAGCCGGAAGGGCCGAGCGCAGAAGTGGTCCTGCAACTTTATCCGCCTCCATCCAGTCTATTAATTGTT
GCCGGGAAGCTAGAGTAAGTAGTTCGCCAGTTAATAGTTTGCGCAACGTTGTTGCCATTGCTGCAGGCAT
CGTGGTGTCACGCTCGTCGTTTGGTATGGCTTCATTCAGCTCCGGTTCCCAACGATCAAGGCGAGTTACA
TGATCCCCCATGTTGTGCAAAAAAGCGGTTAGCTCCTTCGGTCCTCCGATCGTTGTCAGAAGTAAGTTGG
CCGCAGTGTTATCACTCATGGTTATGGCAGCACTGCATAATTCTCTTACTGTCATGCCATCCGTAAGATG
CTTTTCTGTGACTGGTGAGTACTCAACCAAGTCATTCTGAGAATAGTGTATGCGGCGACCGAGTTGCTCT
TGCCCGGCGTCAACACGGGATAATACCGCGCCACATAGCAGAACTTTAAAAGTGCTCATCATTGGAAAAC
GTTCTTCGGGGCGAAAACTCTCAAGGATCTTACCGCTGTTGAGATCCAGTTCGATGTAACCCACTCGTGC
ACCCAACTGATCTTCAGCATCTTTTACTTTCACCAGCGTTTCTGGGTGAGCAAAAACAGGAAGGCAAAAT
GCCGCAAAAAAGGGAATAAGGGCGACACGGAAATGTTGAATACTCATACTCTTCCTTTTTCAAT
Features (pLannotate 1.2.2; 29 found; start..end, strand, type, name):
    205..228     +  promoter       tet promoter (fragment): E. coli promoter for tetracycline efflux protein gene
    305..327     +  protein_bind   lac operator (fragment): The lac repressor binds to the lac operator to inhibit transcription in E. coli. This inhibition can be relieved by adding lactose or isopropyl-β-D-thiogalactopyranoside (IPTG). lac repressor encoded by lacI
    335..514     +  promoter       AOX1 promoter (fragment): Pichia pastoris AOX1; inducible promoter, regulated by methanol
    514..2097    +  CDS            lovA: LOVA_ASPTE - Experimental evidence at protein level: Swiss-Prot protein existence level 1. Dihydromonacolin L monooxygenase; part of the gene cluster that mediates the biosynthesis of lovastatin (also known as mevinolin, mevacor or monacolin K), a hypolipidemic inhibitor of (3S)- hydroxymethylglutaryl-coenzyme A (HMG-CoA) reductase (HMGR) (PubMed:10334994, PubMed:12929390, PubMed:21495633). The first step in the biosynthesis of lovastatin is the production of dihydromonacolin L acid by the lovastatin nonaketide synthase lovB and the trans-acting enoyl reductase lovC via condensation of one ace
   2095..2115    +  CDS            capTEV™ (fragment): composite tag for in vivo biotinylation, TEV protease cleavage, and 6xHis tagging
   2126..2191    +  CDS            AOX1 (fragment): ALOX1_KOMPC - Experimental evidence at protein level: Swiss-Prot protein existence level 1. Major isoform of alcohol oxidase, which catalyzes the oxidation of methanol to formaldehyde and hydrogen peroxide, the first step in the methanol utilization pathway of methylotrophic yeasts. From Komagataella phaffii (strain ATCC 76273 / CBS 7435 / CECT 11047 / NRRL Y-11430 / Wegner 21-1) (Yeast) (Pichia pastoris).
   2195..2441    +  terminator     AOX1 terminator: Pichia pastoris AOX1; transcription terminator for AOX1
   2453..2475    +  protein_bind   lac operator (fragment): The lac repressor binds to the lac operator to inhibit transcription in E. coli. This inhibition can be relieved by adding lactose or isopropyl-β-D-thiogalactopyranoside (IPTG). lac repressor encoded by lacI
   2483..2662    +  promoter       AOX1 promoter (fragment): Pichia pastoris AOX1; inducible promoter, regulated by methanol
   2662..4746    +  CDS            cprA: NCPR_ASPNG - Experimental evidence at protein level: Swiss-Prot protein existence level 1. This enzyme is required for electron transfer from NADP to cytochrome P450 in microsomes. It can also provide electron transfer to heme oxygenase and cytochrome B5. Involved in ergosterol biosynthesis. From Aspergillus niger.
   4747..4764    +  CDS            capTEV™ (fragment): composite tag for in vivo biotinylation, TEV protease cleavage, and 6xHis tagging
   4775..4840    +  CDS            AOX1 (fragment): ALOX1_KOMPC - Experimental evidence at protein level: Swiss-Prot protein existence level 1. Major isoform of alcohol oxidase, which catalyzes the oxidation of methanol to formaldehyde and hydrogen peroxide, the first step in the methanol utilization pathway of methylotrophic yeasts. From Komagataella phaffii (strain ATCC 76273 / CBS 7435 / CECT 11047 / NRRL Y-11430 / Wegner 21-1) (Yeast) (Pichia pastoris).
   4844..5090    +  terminator     AOX1 terminator: Pichia pastoris AOX1; transcription terminator for AOX1
   5091..5567    +  promoter       GAP promoter: promoter for Pichia pastoris glyceraldehyde-3-phosphate dehydrogenase
   5586..6662    +  CDS            lacI: LACI_ECOLI - Experimental evidence at protein level: Swiss-Prot protein existence level 1. Repressor of the lactose operon. Binds allolactose as an inducer. From Escherichia coli (strain K12).
   9107..9124    +  CDS            capTEV™ (fragment): composite tag for in vivo biotinylation, TEV protease cleavage, and 6xHis tagging
   9135..9200    +  CDS            AOX1 (fragment): ALOX1_KOMPC - Experimental evidence at protein level: Swiss-Prot protein existence level 1. Major isoform of alcohol oxidase, which catalyzes the oxidation of methanol to formaldehyde and hydrogen peroxide, the first step in the methanol utilization pathway of methylotrophic yeasts. From Komagataella phaffii (strain ATCC 76273 / CBS 7435 / CECT 11047 / NRRL Y-11430 / Wegner 21-1) (Yeast) (Pichia pastoris).
   9204..9450    +  terminator     AOX1 terminator: Pichia pastoris AOX1; transcription terminator for AOX1
   9539..9832    +  CDS            TcR (fragment): tetracycline efflux protein; tet; confers resistance to tetracycline
   9869..12403   -  CDS            PpHIS4: multifunctional enzyme, required for histidine biosynthesis; Pichia pastoris HIS4; auxotrophic marker for Pichia pastoris
  12529..12675   -  CDS            TRA2_ECOLX (fragment): Protein predicted: Swiss-Prot protein existence level 4. Required for transposition of transposon Tn903. From Escherichia coli.
  12816..13631   -  CDS            KanR: aminoglycoside phosphotransferase; aph(3')-Ia; confers resistance to kanamycin in bacteria or G418 (Geneticin®) in eukaryotes
  13761..14013   +  CDS            TcR (fragment): tetracycline efflux protein; tet; confers resistance to tetracycline
  14010..14758   +  misc_feature   AOX1 3' fragment: region downstream of Pichia pastoris AOX1 gene
  14760..14800   +  CDS            rop (fragment): Rop protein, which maintains plasmids at low copy number; rop
  14902..15042   +  misc_feature   bom: basis of mobility region from pBR322
  15228..15816   -  rep_origin     ori: high-copy-number ColE1/pMB1/pBR322/pUC origin of replication
  15987..16847   -  CDS            AmpR: β-lactamase; bla; confers resistance to ampicillin, carbenicillin, and related antibiotics
  16848..88      -  promoter       AmpR promoter (across the origin): bla
