[The description below was written by a language model from this plasmid's Addgene catalogue record and pLannotate feature annotations shown in this document.]
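Description:
pK_P-GAP-LM_lacO-cP-AOX1-sAR is a yeast expression plasmid built by Gibson assembly on the pPIC3.5K backbone, intended for the methylotrophic yeast Komagataella phaffii (Pichia pastoris). It is propagated in E. coli through a ColE1/pMB1-type origin with ampicillin (bla) and kanamycin (aph(3')-Ia) resistance. In yeast, the PpHIS4 gene provides histidine-prototrophy selection, and the kanamycin marker can also confer G418 resistance. An AOX1 3' fragment and short remnants of the pBR322 tetracycline-resistance and rop regions are carried over from the backbone. The sequenced record is about 16.9 kb.

The payload consists of three expression cassettes in the same orientation, each closed by an AOX1 terminator and carrying a C-terminal 6xHis tag. A constitutive GAP promoter drives a synthetic transcription activator. This begins with the E. coli LacI DNA-binding protein, and according to the catalogue entry it is fused to the activation domain of the Pichia factor Mit1. The region downstream of lacI is not annotated in the feature table, but it presumably holds that domain. The other two cassettes each place a lac operator directly upstream of a short core fragment of the AOX1 promoter, so their transcription depends on LacI-Mit1AD binding rather than on the native full-length methanol-regulated promoter. One cassette expresses slovA, the Aspergillus terreus dihydromonacolin L monooxygenase (a cytochrome P450) from the lovastatin pathway. The other expresses its redox partner, a cytochrome P450 reductase (CPR). The record describes the plasmid as overexpressing sLovA, CPR and LacI-Mit1AD, and the associated work concerns engineered production of acetyl-CoA-derived drugs in Crabtree-negative yeast.
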