Addgene plasmid #126745: pK_P-GAP-LM_lacO-cP-AOX1-sAR
Purpose: yeast plasmid overexpressing sLovA,CPR and LacI-Mit1AD
Depositing lab: Menghao Cai. Depositing organization: East China University of Science and Technology. Publication: Engineered ethanol-driven biosynthetic system for improving production of acetyl-CoA derived drugs in Crabtree-negative yeast. Liu Y, Bai C, Liu Q, Xu Q, Qian Z, Peng Q, Yu J, Xu M, Zhou X, Zhang Y, Cai M. Metab Eng. 2019 Jul;54:275-284. doi: 10.1016/j.ymben.2019.05.001. Epub 2019 May 9. PubMed 31077813.
Backbone
  Vector backbone: pPIC3.5K
  Backbone manufacturer: Invitrogen
  Backbone size w/o insert (bp): 9004
  Vector type: Yeast Expression
  Selectable markers: HIS4
Growth in bacteria
  Bacterial resistance: Ampicillin and Kanamycin, 100 & 50 μg/mL
  Growth temperature: 37°C
  Growth strain: DH5alpha
  Copy number: Unknown
Gene/Insert
  Gene/Insert name: slovA,cpr (alt name: lacI-mit1AD)
  Species: Aspergillus terreus, Escherichia coli, Komagataella phaffii
  Insert size (bp): 7125
  GenBank ID: AH007774.2 XM_001214242.1
  Promoter: GAP
  Tag / fusion protein: 6xHis (C terminal on insert)
  Cloning method: Gibson Cloning
Terms and licenses: Academic/Nonprofit Terms; Industry Terms: Not Available to Industry
How to cite: pK_P-GAP-LM_lacO-cP-AOX1-sAR was a gift from Menghao Cai (Addgene plasmid # 126745 ; http://n2t.net/addgene:126745 ; RRID:Addgene_126745)
